>Addgene plasmid #75557 | FLT1 gRNA (BRDN0001145564) | addgene full sequence | sequence record 184114 | Addgene Assembled Sequence
CCCGGGTGCAAAGATGGATAAAGTTTTAAACAGAGAGGAATCTTTGCAGCTAATGGACCTTCTAGGTCTT
GAAAGGAGTGGGAATTGGCTCCGGTGCCCGTCAGTGGGCAGAGCGCACATCGCCCACAGTCCCCGAGAAG
TTGGGGGGAGGGGTCGGCAATTGATCCGGTGCCTAGAGAAGGTGGCGCGGGGTAAACTGGGAAAGTGATG
TCGTGTACTGGCTCCGCCTTTTTCCCGAGGGTGGGGGAGAACCGTATATAAGTGCAGTAGTCGCCGTGAA
CGTTCTTTTTCGCAACGGGTTTGCCGCCAGAACACAGGTAAGTGCCGTGTGTGGTTCCCGCGGGCCTGGC
CTCTTTACGGGTTATGGCCCTTGCGTGCCTTGAATTACTTCCACCTGGCTGCAGTACGTGATTCTTGATC
CCGAGCTTCGGGTTGGAAGTGGGTGGGAGAGTTCGAGGCCTTGCGCTTAAGGAGCCCCTTCGCCTCGTGC
TTGAGTTGAGGCCTGGCCTGGGCGCTGGGGCCGCCGCGTGCGAATCTGGTGGCACCTTCGCGCCTGTCTC
GCTGCTTTCGATAAGTCTCTAGCCATTTAAAATTTTTGATGACCTGCTGCGACGCTTTTTTTCTGGCAAG
ATAGTCTTGTAAATGCGGGCCAAGATCTGCACACTGGTATTTCGGTTTTTGGGGCCGCGGGCGGCGACGG
GGCCCGTGCGTCCCAGCGCACATGTTCGGCGAGGCGGGGCCTGCGAGCGCGGCCACCGAGAATCGGACGG
GGGTAGTCTCAAGCTGGCCGGCCTGCTCTGGTGCCTGGCCTCGCGCCGCCGTGTATCGCCCCGCCCTGGG
CGGCAAGGCTGGCCCGGTCGGCACCAGTTGCGTGAGCGGAAAGATGGCCGCTTCCCGGCCCTGCTGCAGG
GAGCTCAAAATGGAGGACGCGGCGCTCGGGAGAGCGGGCGGGTGAGTCACCCACACAAAGGAAAAGGGCC
TTTCCGTCCTCAGCCGTCGCTTCATGTGACTCCACGGAGTACCGGGCGCCGTCCAGGCACCTCGATTAGT
TCTCGAGCTTTTGGAGTACGTCGTCTTTAGGTTGGGGGGAGGGGTTTTATGCGATGGAGTTTCCCCACAC
TGAGTGGGTGGAGACTGAAGTTAGGCCAGCTTGGCACTTGATGTAATTCTCCTTGGAATTTGCCCTTTTT
GAGTTTGGATCTTGGTTCATTCTCAAGCCTCAGACAGTGGTTCAAAGTTTTTTTCTTCCATTTCAGGTGT
CGTGACGTACGGCCACCATGACCGAGTACAAGCCCACGGTGCGCCTCGCCACCCGCGACGACGTCCCCAG
GGCCGTACGCACCCTCGCCGCCGCGTTCGCCGACTACCCCGCCACGCGCCACACCGTCGATCCGGACCGC
CACATCGAGCGGGTCACCGAGCTGCAAGAACTCTTCCTCACGCGCGTCGGGCTCGACATCGGCAAGGTGT
GGGTCGCGGACGACGGCGCCGCCGTGGCGGTCTGGACCACGCCGGAGAGCGTCGAAGCGGGGGCGGTGTT
CGCCGAGATCGGCCCGCGCATGGCCGAGTTGAGCGGTTCCCGGCTGGCCGCGCAGCAACAGATGGAAGGC
CTCCTGGCGCCGCACCGGCCCAAGGAGCCCGCGTGGTTCCTGGCCACCGTCGGAGTCTCGCCCGACCACC
AGGGCAAGGGTCTGGGCAGCGCCGTCGTGCTCCCCGGAGTGGAGGCGGCCGAGCGCGCCGGGGTGCCCGC
CTTCCTGGAGACCTCCGCGCCCCGCAACCTCCCCTTCTACGAGCGGCTCGGCTTCACCGTCACCGCCGAC
GTCGAGGTGCCCGAAGGACCGCGCACCTGGTGCATGACCCGCAAGCCCGGTGCCTGAACGCGTTAAGTCG
ACAATCAACCTCTGGATTACAAAATTTGTGAAAGATTGACTGGTATTCTTAACTATGTTGCTCCTTTTAC
GCTATGTGGATACGCTGCTTTAATGCCTTTGTATCATGCTATTGCTTCCCGTATGGCTTTCATTTTCTCC
TCCTTGTATAAATCCTGGTTGCTGTCTCTTTATGAGGAGTTGTGGCCCGTTGTCAGGCAACGTGGCGTGG
TGTGCACTGTGTTTGCTGACGCAACCCCCACTGGTTGGGGCATTGCCACCACCTGTCAGCTCCTTTCCGG
GACTTTCGCTTTCCCCCTCCCTATTGCCACGGCGGAACTCATCGCCGCCTGCCTTGCCCGCTGCTGGACA
GGGGCTCGGCTGTTGGGCACTGACAATTCCGTGGTGTTGTCGGGGAAATCATCGTCCTTTCCTTGGCTGC
TCGCCTGTGTTGCCACCTGGATTCTGCGCGGGACGTCCTTCTGCTACGTCCCTTCGGCCCTCAATCCAGC
GGACCTTCCTTCCCGCGGCCTGCTGCCGGCTCTGCGGCCTCTTCCGCGTCTTCGCCTTCGCCCTCAGACG
AGTCGGATCTCCCTTTGGGCCGCCTCCCCGCGTCGACTTTAAGACCAATGACTTACAAGGCAGCTGTAGA
TCTTAGCCACTTTTTAAAAGAAAAGGGGGGACTGGAAGGGCTAATTCACTCCCAACGAAGACAAGATCTG
CTTTTTGCTTGTACTGGGTCTCTCTGGTTAGACCAGATCTGAGCCTGGGAGCTCTCTGGCTAACTAGGGA
ACCCACTGCTTAAGCCTCAATAAAGCTTGCCTTGAGTGCTTCAAGTAGTGTGTGCCCGTCTGTTGTGTGA
CTCTGGTAACTAGAGATCCCTCAGACCCTTTTAGTCAGTGTGGAAAATCTCTAGCAGTACGTATAGTAGT
TCATGTCATCTTATTATTCAGTATTTATAACTTGCAAAGAAATGAATATCAGAGAGTGAGAGGAACTTGT
TTATTGCAGCTTATAATGGTTACAAATAAAGCAATAGCATCACAAATTTCACAAATAAAGCATTTTTTTC
ACTGCATTCTAGTTGTGGTTTGTCCAAACTCATCAATGTATCTTATCATGTCTGGCTCTAGCTATCCCGC
CCCTAACTCCGCCCATCCCGCCCCTAACTCCGCCCAGTTCCGCCCATTCTCCGCCCCATGGCTGACTAAT
TTTTTTTATTTATGCAGAGGCCGAGGCCGCCTCGGCCTCTGAGCTATTCCAGAAGTAGTGAGGAGGCTTT
TTTGGAGGCCTAGGGACGTACCCAATTCGCCCTATAGTGAGTCGTATTACGCGCGCTCACTGGCCGTCGT
TTTACAACGTCGTGACTGGGAAAACCCTGGCGTTACCCAACTTAATCGCCTTGCAGCACATCCCCCTTTC
GCCAGCTGGCGTAATAGCGAAGAGGCCCGCACCGATCGCCCTTCCCAACAGTTGCGCAGCCTGAATGGCG
AATGGG
[124 nt withheld, positions 3367-3490]
C
[91 nt withheld, positions 3492-3582]
A
[49 nt withheld, positions 3584-3632]
CCTTTGACGTTGGAGTCCACGTTCTTT
[37 nt withheld, positions 3660-3696]
ACCCTATCTCGGTCTATTCTTTTGATTTATAAGGGATTTTGCCGATTTCGGCCTATTGGTTAAAAAATGA
GCTGATTTAACAAAAATTTAACGCGAATTTTAACAAAATATTAACGCTTACAATTTAGGTGGCACTTTTC
GGGGAAATGTGCGCGGAACCCCTATTTGTTTATTTTTCTAAATACATTCAAATATGTATCCGCTCATGAG
ACAATAACCCTGATAAATGCTTCAATAATATTGAAAAAGGAAGAGTATGAGTATTCAACATTTCCGTGTC
GCCCTTATTCCCTTTTTTGCGGCATTTTGCCTTCCTGTTTTTGCTCACCCAGAAACGCTGGTGAAAGTAA
AAGATGCTGAAGATCAGTTGGGTGCACGAGTGGGTTACATCGAACTGGATCTCAACAGCGGTAAGATCCT
TGAGAGTTTTCGCCCCGAAGAACGTTTTCCAATGATGAGCACTTTTAAAGTTCTGCTATGTGGCGCGGTA
TTATCCCGTATTGACGCCGGGCAAGAGCAACTCGGTCGCCGCATACACTATTCTCAGAATGACTTGGTTG
AGTACTCACCAGTCACAGAAAAGCATCTTACGGATGGCATGACAGTAAGAGAATTATGCAGTGCTGCCAT
AACCATGAGTGATAACACTGCGGCCAACTTACTTCTGACAACGATCGGAGGACCGAAGGAGCTAACCGCT
TTTTTGCACAACATGGGGGATCATGTAACTCGCCTTGATCGTTGGGAACCGGAGCTGAATGAAGCCATAC
CAAACGACGAGCGTGACACCACGATGCCTGTAGCAATGGCAACAACGTTGCGCAAACTATTAACTGGCGA
ACTACTTACTCTAGCTTCCCGGCAACAATTAATAGACTGGATGGAGGCGGATAAAGTTGCAGGACCACTT
CTGCGCTCGGCCCTTCCGGCTGGCTGGTTTATTGCTGATAAATCTGGAGCCGGTGAGCGTGGGTCTCGCG
GTATCATTGCAGCACTGGGGCCAGATGGTAAGCCCTCCCGTATCGTAGTTATCTACACGACGGGGAGTCA
GGCAACTATGGATGAACGAAATAGACAGATCGCTGAGATAGGTGCCTCACTGATTAAGCATTGGTAACTG
TCAGACCAAGTTTACTCATATATACTTTAGATTGATTTAAAACTTCATTTTTAATTTAAAAGGATCTAGG
TGAAGATCCTTTTTGATAATCTCATGACCAAAATCCCTTAACGTGAGTTTTCGTTCCACTGAGCGTCAGA
CCCCGTAGAAAAGATCAAAGGATCTTCTTGAGATCCTTTTTTTCTGCGCGTAATCTGCTGCTTGCAAACA
AAAAAACCACCGCTACCAGCGGTGGTTTGTTTGCCGGATCAAGAGCTACCAACTCTTTTTCCGAAGGTAA
CTGGCTTCAGCAGAGCGCAGATACCAAATACTGTTCTTCTAGTGTAGCCGTAGTTAGGCCACCACTTCAA
GAACTCTGTAGCACCGCCTACATACCTCGCTCTGCTAATCCTGTTACCAGTGGCTGCTGCCAGTGGCGAT
AAGTCGTGTCTTACCGGGTTGGACTCAAGACGATAGTTACCGGATAAGGCGCAGCGGTCGGGCTGAACGG
GGGGTTCGTGCACACAGCCCAGCTTGGAGCGAACGACCTACACCGAACTGAGATACCTACAGCGTGAGCT
ATGAGAAAGCGCCACGCTTCCCGAAGGGAGAAAGGCGGACAGGTATCCGGTAAGCGGCAGGGTCGGAACA
GGAGAGCGCACGAGGGAGCTTCCAGGGGGAAACGCCTGGTATCTTTATAGTCCTGTCGGGTTTCGCCACC
TCTGACTTGAGCGTCGATTTTTGTGATGCTCGTCAGGGGGGCGGAGCCTATGGAAAAACGCCAGCAACGC
GGCCTTTTTACGGTTCCTGGCCTTTTGCTGGCCTTTTGCTCACATGTTCTTTCCTGCGTTATCCCCTGAT
TCTGTGGATAACCGTATTACCGCCTTTGAGTGAGCTGATACCGCTCGCCGCAGCCGAACGACCGAGCGCA
GCGAGTCAGTGAGCGAGGAAGCGGAAGAGCGCCCAATACGCAAACCGCCTCTCCCCGCGCGTTGGCCGAT
TCATTAATGCAGCTGGCACGACAGGTTTCCCGACTGGAAAGCGGGCAGTGAGCGCAACGCAATTAATGTG
AGTTAGCTCACTCATTAGGCACCCCAGGCTTTACACTTTATGCTTCCGGCTCGTATGTTGTGTGGAATTG
TGAGCGGATAACAATTTCACACAGGAAACAGCTATGACCATGATTACGCCAAGCGCGCAATTAACCCTCA
CTAAAGGGAACAAAAGCTGGAGCTGCAAGCTTAATGTAGTCTTATGCAATACTCTTGTAGTCTTGCAACA
TGGTAACGATGAGTTAGCAACATGCCTTACAAGGAGAGAAAAAGCACCGTGCATGCCGATTGGTGGAAGT
AAGGTGGTACGATCGTGCCTTATTAGGAAGGCAACAGACGGGTCTGACATGGATTGGACGAACCACTGAA
TTGCCGCATTGCAGAGATATTGTATTTAAGTGCCTAGCTCGATACATAAACGGGTCTCTCTGGTTAGACC
AGATCTGAGCCTGGGAGCTCTCTGGCTAACTAGGGAACCCACTGCTTAAGCCTCAATAAAGCTTGCCTTG
AGTGCTTCAAGTAGTGTGTGCCCGTCTGTTGTGTGACTCTGGTAACTAGAGATCCCTCAGACCCTTTTAG
TCAGTGTGGAAAATCTCTAGCAGTGGCGCCCGAACAGGGACTTGAAAGCGAAAGGGAAACCAGAGGAGCT
CTCTCGACGCAGGACTCGGCTTGCTGAAGCGCGCACGGCAAGAGGCGAGGGGCGGCGACTGGTGAGTACG
CCAAAAATTTTGACTAGCGGAGGCTAGAAGGAGAGAGATGGGTGCGAGAGCGTCAGTATTAAGCGGGGGA
GAATTAGATCGCGATGGGAAAAAATTCGGTTAAGGCCAGGGGGAAAGAAAAAATATAAATTAAAACATAT
AGTATGGGCAAGCAGGGAGCTAGAACGATTCGCAGTTAATCCTGGCCTGTTAGAAACATCAGAAGGCTGT
AGACAAATACTGGGACAGCTACAACCATCCCTTCAGACAGGATCAGAAGAACTTAGATCATTATATAATA
CAGTAGCAACCCTCTATTGTGTGCATCAAAGGATAGAGATAAAAGACACCAAGGAAGCTTTAGACAAGAT
AGAGGAAGAGCAAAACAAAAGTAAGACCACCGCACAGCAAGCGGCCGCTGATCTTCAGACCTGGAGGAGG
AGATATGAGGGACAATTGGAGAAGTGAATTATATAAATATAAAGTAGTAAAAATTGAACCATTAGGAGTA
GCACCCACCAAGGCAAAGAGAAGAGTGGTGCAGAGAGAAAAAAGAGCAGTGGGAATAGGAGCTTTGTTCC
TTGGGTTCTTGGGAGCAGCAGGAAGCACTATGGGCGCAGCGTCAATGACGCTGACGGTACAGGCCAGACA
ATTATTGTCTGGTATAGTGCAGCAGCAGAACAATTTGCTGAGGGCTATTGAGGCGCAACAGCATCTGTTG
CAACTCACAGTCTGGGGCATCAAGCAGCTCCAGGCAAGAATCCTGGCTGTGGAAAGATACCTAAAGGATC
AACAGCTCCTGGGGATTTGGGGTTGCTCTGGAAAACTCATTTGCACCACTGCTGTGCCTTGGAATGCTAG
TTGGAGTAATAAATCTCTGGAACAGATTTGGAATCACACGACCTGGATGGAGTGGGACAGAGAAATTAAC
AATTACACAAGCTTAATACACTCCTTAATTGAAGAATCGCAAAACCAGCAAGAAAAGAATGAACAAGAAT
TATTGGAATTAGATAAATGGGCAAGTTTGTGGAATTGGTTTAACATAACAAATTGGCTGTGGTATATAAA
ATTATTCATAATGATAGTAGGAGGCTTGGTAGGTTTAAGAATAGTTTTTGCTGTACTTTCTATAGTGAAT
AGAGTTAGGCAGGGATATTCACCATTATCGTTTCAGACCCACCTCCCAACCCCGAGGGGACCCAGAGAGG
GCCTATTTCCCATGATTCCTTCATATTTGCATATACGATACAAGGCTGTTAGAGAGATAATTAGAATTAA
TTTGACTGTAAACACAAAGATATTAGTACAAAATACGTGACGTAGAAAGTAATAATTTCTTGGGTAGTTT
GCAGTTTTAAAATTATGTTTTAAAATGGACTATCATATGCTTACCGTAACTTGAAAGTATTTCGATTTCT
TGGCTTTATATATCTTGTGGAAAGGACGAAACACCGTGGCCACTGTGTGATCACTGGTTTTAGAGCTAGA
AATAGCAAGTTAAAATAAGGCTAGTCCGTTATCAACTTGAAAAAGTGGCACCGAGTCGGTGCTTTTTTAA
GCTTGGCGTAACTAGATCTTGAGACAAATGGCAGTATTCATCCACAATTTTAAAAGAAAAGGGGGGATTG
GGGGGTACAGTGCAGGGGAAAGAATAGTAGACATAATAGCAACAGACATACAAACTAAAGAATTACAAAA
ACAAATTACAAAAATTCAAAATTTTCGGGTTTATTACAGGGACAGCAGAGATCCACTTTGGCGCCGGCTC
GAGGGGG
Features (pLannotate 1.2.2; 29 found; start..end, strand, type, name):
     14..80      +  CDS            small t antigen (fragment): SV40 (simian virus 40) small t antigen
    106..317     +  promoter       EF-1α core promoter: core promoter for human elongation factor EF-1α
    318..1256    +  intron         EF-1α intron A: intron upstream of the start codon of human EF-1α
   1278..1877    +  CDS            PuroR (fragment): puromycin N-acetyltransferase; pac from Streptomyces; confers resistance to puromycin
   1893..2481    +  misc_feature   WPRE: woodchuck hepatitis virus posttranscriptional regulatory element
   2532..2551    +  misc_feature   cPPT/CTS (fragment): central polypurine tract and central termination sequence of HIV-1
   2553..2786    +  LTR            3' LTR (ΔU3): self-inactivating 3' long terminal repeat (LTR) from HIV-1
   2864..2985    +  polyA_signal   SV40 poly(A) signal: SV40 polyadenylation signal
   3025..3160    +  rep_origin     SV40 ori: SV40 origin of replication
   3181..3199    -  promoter       T7 promoter: promoter for bacteriophage T7 RNA polymerase
   3207..3362    +  CDS            lacZα (fragment): LacZα fragment of β-galactosidase; lacZ fragment
   3367..3795    +  rep_origin     f1 ori (sequence partly withheld): f1 bacteriophage origin of replication; arrow indicates direction of (+) strand synthesis
   3848..3952    +  promoter       AmpR promoter: bla
   3953..4813    +  CDS            AmpR: β-lactamase; bla; confers resistance to ampicillin, carbenicillin, and related antibiotics
   4984..5572    +  rep_origin     ori: high-copy-number ColE1/pMB1/pBR322/pUC origin of replication
   5755..5847    +  CDS            lacI (fragment): lac repressor; lacI; The lac repressor binds to the lac operator to inhibit transcription in E. coli. This inhibition can be relieved by adding lactose or isopropyl-β-D-thiogalactopyranoside (IPTG).
   5860..5881    +  protein_bind   CAP binding site: CAP binding activates transcription in the presence of cAMP. E. coli catabolite activator protein
   5896..5926    +  promoter       lac promoter: promoter for the E. coli lac operon
   5934..5950    +  protein_bind   lac operator: The lac repressor binds to the lac operator to inhibit transcription in E. coli. This inhibition can be relieved by adding lactose or isopropyl-β-D-thiogalactopyranoside (IPTG). lac repressor encoded by lacI
   5995..6013    +  promoter       T3 promoter: promoter for bacteriophage T3 RNA polymerase
   6041..6267    +  promoter       RSV promoter: Rous sarcoma virus enhancer/promoter
   6268..6448    +  LTR            5' LTR (truncated): truncated 5' long terminal repeat (LTR) from HIV-1
   6495..6620    +  misc_feature   HIV-1 Ψ: packaging signal of human immunodeficiency virus type 1
   6604..6967    +  CDS            HIV-1 gag (fragment): gag protein from human immunodeficiency virus 1; gag
   7113..7346    +  misc_feature   RRE: The Rev response element (RRE) of HIV-1 allows for Rev-dependent mRNA export from the nucleus to the cytoplasm.
   7723..7749    +  CDS            Rev (fragment): human immunodeficiency virus 1 (HIV-1) Rev protein; rev; enhances nuclear export of unspliced and incompletely spliced viral mRNAs
   7753..7993    +  promoter       U6 promoter: RNA polymerase III promoter for human U6 snRNA
   8023..8098    +  misc_RNA       gRNA scaffold: guide RNA scaffold for the Streptococcus pyogenes CRISPR/Cas9 system
   8154..8271    +  misc_feature   cPPT/CTS: central polypurine tract and central termination sequence of HIV-1
