[The description below was written by a language model from this plasmid's Addgene catalogue record and pLannotate feature annotations shown in this document.]
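Description:
FLT1 gRNA (BRDN0001145564) is a third-generation lentiviral guide RNA plasmid built on the lentiGuide-Puro backbone, designed to deliver a single CRISPR guide targeting human FLT1 (also known as VEGFR1). It is propagated in E. coli as a high-copy plasmid through a ColE1/pUC-type origin with ampicillin selection from the bla gene. The bacterial backbone also carries an f1 origin, an SV40 origin and poly(A) signal, and remnants of a lac/T3/T7 cloning region.

The viral genome is transcribed in packaging cells from an RSV promoter fused to a truncated HIV-1 5' LTR, which makes expression Tat-independent. It contains the Ψ packaging signal with a gag fragment, the Rev response element for nuclear export of the full-length RNA, a central polypurine tract, and a self-inactivating ΔU3 3' LTR. Within this frame there are two expression units. A human U6 RNA polymerase III promoter drives the FLT1-specific spacer joined to the Streptococcus pyogenes Cas9 guide scaffold. Downstream, the EF-1α core promoter with its intron A drives puromycin N-acetyltransferase, followed by a WPRE to enhance transcript expression, allowing puromycin selection of transduced mammalian cells.

The plasmid does not encode Cas9, so it is meant to be used with a separate Cas9 lentivirus such as lentiCas9-Blast, or in cells that already express Cas9. The guide was designed against two FLT1 reference transcripts, and the depositor's comments point to a human kinome gRNA library, so typical uses are knockout of FLT1 in individual experiments or validation of screening results. The cloning method is not recorded.
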