Addgene plasmid #75557: FLT1 gRNA (BRDN0001145564)
Purpose: 3rd generation lentiviral gRNA plasmid targeting human FLT1
Depositing lab: John Doench & David Root. Depositing organization: Broad Institute. Publication: Optimized sgRNA design to maximize activity and minimize off-target effects of CRISPR-Cas9. Doench JG, Fusi N, Sullender M, Hegde M, Vaimberg EW, Donovan KF, Smith I, Tothova Z, Wilen C, Orchard R, Virgin HW, Listgarten J, Root DE. Nat Biotechnol. 2016 Jan 18. doi: 10.1038/nbt.3437. PubMed 26780180.
Backbone
  Vector backbone: lentiGuide-Puro
  Backbone manufacturer: Zhang Lab (Addgene plasmid # 52963)
  Vector type: Mammalian Expression, Lentiviral, CRISPR
  Selectable markers: Puromycin
Growth in bacteria
  Bacterial resistance: Ampicillin, 100 μg/mL
  Growth temperature: 37°C
  Growth strain: DH5alpha
  Copy number: High Copy
Gene/Insert
  Gene/Insert name: FLT1 (alt names: FLT1; NM_001160030.1)
  gRNA/shRNA sequence: TGGCCACTGTGTGATCACTG
  Species: H. sapiens (human)
  Entrez Gene: FLT1 (a.k.a. FLT, FLT-1, VEGFR-1, VEGFR1)
  Promoter: hU6
  Cloning method: Unknown
  Sequencing primers: 5′ U6-F; 3′ pS2-R
Terms and licenses: Academic/Nonprofit Terms; Industry Terms: Not Available to Industry
Depositor comments: The gRNA was designed to target the following Genbank reference sequence(s): NM_001160030.1,NM_002019.4. Note that this plasmid does NOT contain Cas9. It should be used in conjunction with lentiCas9-Blast (Addgene #52962) or otherwise with cell lines already expressing Cas9. Browse the full kinome gRNA library at http://www.addgene.org/pooled-library/broadgpp-human-kinome/ or visit http://www.broadinstitute.org/rnai/public/ for detailed protocols and information.
How to cite: FLT1 gRNA (BRDN0001145564) was a gift from John Doench & David Root (Addgene plasmid # 75557 ; http://n2t.net/addgene:75557 ; RRID:Addgene_75557)
