>Addgene plasmid #75557 | FLT1 gRNA (BRDN0001145564) | depositor partial sequence | sequence record 143017 | Target Sequence
TGGCCACTGTGTGATCACTG
