>Addgene plasmid #75557 | FLT1 gRNA (BRDN0001145564) | addgene partial sequence | sequence record 184113 | hU6-F
CGTAGAAAGTAATAATTTCTTGGGTAGTTTGCAGTTTTAAAATTATGTTTTAAAATGGACTATCATATGC
TTACCGTAACTTGAAAGTATTTCGATTTCTTGGCTTTATATATCTTGTGGAAAGGACGAAACACCGTGGC
CACTGTGTGATCACTGGTTTTAGAGCTAGAAATAGCAAGTTAAAATAAGGCTAGTCCGTTATCAACTTGA
AAAAGTGGCACCGAGTCGGTGCTTTTTTAAGCTTGGCGTAACTAGATCTTGAGACAAATGGCAGTATTCA
TCCACAATTTTAAAAGAAAAGGGGGGATTGGGGGGTACAGTGCAGGGGAAAGAATAGTAGACATAATAGC
AACAGACATACAAACTAAAGAATTACAAAAACAAATTACAAAAATTCAAAATTTTCGGGTTTATTACAGG
GACAGCAGAGATCCACTTTGGCGCCGGCTCGAGGGGGCCCGGGTGCAAAGATGGATAAAGTTTTAAACAG
AGAGGAATCTTTGCAGCTAATGGACCTTCTAGGTCTTGAAAGGAGTGGGAATTGGCTCCGGTGCCCGTCA
GTGGGCAGAG
